>Addgene plasmid #223083 | pCMV-T7-SpCas9(RQMYQG)-P2A-EGFP (RAS3009) | addgene full sequence | sequence record 447686 | Addgene NGS Result
CATTAATGAATCGGCCAACGCGCGGGGAGAGGCGGTTTGCGTATTGGGCGCTCTTCCGCTTCCTCGCTCA
CTGACTCGCTGCGCTCGGTCGTTCGGCTGCGGCGAGCGGTATCAGCTCACTCAAAGGCGGTAATACGGTT
ATCCACAGAATCAGGGGATAACGCAGGAAAGAACATGTGAGCAAAAGGCCAGCAAAAGGCCAGGAACCGT
AAAAAGGCCGCGTTGCTGGCGTTTTTCCATAGGCTCCGCCCCCCTGACGAGCATCACAAAAATCGACGCT
CAAGTCAGAGGTGGCGAAACCCGACAGGACTATAAAGATACCAGGCGTTTCCCCCTGGAAGCTCCCTCGT
GCGCTCTCCTGTTCCGACCCTGCCGCTTACCGGATACCTGTCCGCCTTTCTCCCTTCGGGAAGCGTGGCG
CTTTCTCATAGCTCACGCTGTAGGTATCTCAGTTCGGTGTAGGTCGTTCGCTCCAAGCTGGGCTGTGTGC
ACGAACCCCCCGTTCAGCCCGACCGCTGCGCCTTATCCGGTAACTATCGTCTTGAGTCCAACCCGGTAAG
ACACGACTTATCGCCACTGGCAGCAGCCACTGGTAACAGGATTAGCAGAGCGAGGTATGTAGGCGGTGCT
ACAGAGTTCTTGAAGTGGTGGCCTAACTACGGCTACACTAGAAGAACAGTATTTGGTATCTGCGCTCTGC
TGAAGCCAGTTACCTTCGGAAAAAGAGTTGGTAGCTCTTGATCCGGCAAACAAACCACCGCTGGTAGCGG
TGGTTTTTTTGTTTGCAAGCAGCAGATTACGCGCAGAAAAAAAGGATCTCAAGAAGATCCTTTGATCTTT
TCTACGGGGTCTGACGCTCAGTGGAACGAAAACTCACGTTAAGGGATTTTGGTCATGAGATTATCAAAAA
GGATCTTCACCTAGATCCTTTTAAATTAAAAATGAAGTTTTAAATCAATCTAAAGTATATATGAGTAAAC
TTGGTCTGACAGTTACCAATGCTTAATCAGTGAGGCACCTATCTCAGCGATCTGTCTATTTCGTTCATCC
ATAGTTGCCTGACTCCCCGTCGTGTAGATAACTACGATACGGGAGGGCTTACCATCTGGCCCCAGTGCTG
CAATGATACCGCGAGACCCACGCTCACCGGCTCCAGATTTATCAGCAATAAACCAGCCAGCCGGAAGGGC
CGAGCGCAGAAGTGGTCCTGCAACTTTATCCGCCTCCATCCAGTCTATTAATTGTTGCCGGGAAGCTAGA
GTAAGTAGTTCGCCAGTTAATAGTTTGCGCAACGTTGTTGCCATTGCTACAGGCATCGTGGTGTCACGCT
CGTCGTTTGGTATGGCTTCATTCAGCTCCGGTTCCCAACGATCAAGGCGAGTTACATGATCCCCCATGTT
GTGCAAAAAAGCGGTTAGCTCCTTCGGTCCTCCGATCGTTGTCAGAAGTAAGTTGGCCGCAGTGTTATCA
CTCATGGTTATGGCAGCACTGCATAATTCTCTTACTGTCATGCCATCCGTAAGATGCTTTTCTGTGACTG
GTGAGTACTCAACCAAGTCATTCTGAGAATAGTGTATGCGGCGACCGAGTTGCTCTTGCCCGGCGTCAAT
ACGGGATAATACCGCGCCACATAGCAGAACTTTAAAAGTGCTCATCATTGGAAAACGTTCTTCGGGGCGA
AAACTCTCAAGGATCTTACCGCTGTTGAGATCCAGTTCGATGTAACCCACTCGTGCACCCAACTGATCTT
CAGCATCTTTTACTTTCACCAGCGTTTCTGGGTGAGCAAAAACAGGAAGGCAAAATGCCGCAAAAAAGGG
AATAAGGGCGACACGGAAATGTTGAATACTCATACTCTTCCTTTTTCAATATTATTGAAGCATTTATCAG
GGTTATTGTCTCATGAGCGGATACATATTTGAATGTATTTAGAAAAATAAACAAATAGGGGTTCCGCGCA
CATTTCCCCGAAAAGTGCCACCTGACGTCGACGGATCGGGAGATCGATCTCCCGATCCCCTAGGGTCGAC
TCTCAGTACAATCTGCTCTGATGCCGCATAGTTAAGCCAGTATCTGCTCCCTGCTTGTGTGTTGGAGGTC
GCTGAGTAGTGCGCGAGCAAAATTTAAGCTACAACAAGGCAAGGCTTGACCGACAATTGCATGAAGAATC
TGCTTAGGGTTAGGCGTTTTGCGCTGCTTCGCGATGTACGGGCCAGATATACGCGTTGACATTGATTATT
GACTAGTTATTAATAGTAATCAATTACGGGGTCATTAGTTCATAGCCCATATATGGAGTTCCGCGTTACA
TAACTTACGGTAAATGGCCCGCCTGGCTGACCGCCCAACGACCCCCGCCCATTGACGTCAATAATGACGT
ATGTTCCCATAGTAACGCCAATAGGGACTTTCCATTGACGTCAATGGGTGGAGTATTTACGGTAAACTGC
CCACTTGGCAGTACATCAAGTGTATCATATGCCAAGTACGCCCCCTATTGACGTCAATGACGGTAAATGG
CCCGCCTGGCATTATGCCCAGTACATGACCTTATGGGACTTTCCTACTTGGCAGTACATCTACGTATTAG
TCATCGCTATTACCATGGTGATGCGGTTTTGGCAGTACATCAATGGGCGTGGATAGCGGTTTGACTCACG
GGGATTTCCAAGTCTCCACCCCATTGACGTCAATGGGAGTTTGTTTTGGCACCAAAATCAACGGGACTTT
CCAAAATGTCGTAACAACTCCGCCCCATTGACGCAAATGGGCGGTAGGCGTGTACGGTGGGAGGTCTATA
TAAGCAGAGCTGGTTTAGTGAACCGTCAGATCCGCTAGAGATCCGCGGCCGCTAATACGACTCACTATAG
GGAGAGCCGCCACCATGGACAAGAAGTACAGCATCGGCCTGGACATCGGCACCAACTCTGTGGGCTGGGC
CGTGATCACCGACGAGTACAAGGTGCCCAGCAAGAAATTCAAGGTGCTGGGCAACACCGACCGGCACAGC
ATCAAGAAGAACCTGATCGGAGCCCTGCTGTTCGACAGCGGCGAAACAGCCGAGGCCACCCGGCTGAAGA
GAACCGCCAGAAGAAGATACACCAGACGGAAGAACCGGATCTGCTATCTGCAAGAGATCTTCAGCAACGA
GATGGCCAAGGTGGACGACAGCTTCTTCCACAGACTGGAAGAGTCCTTCCTGGTGGAAGAGGATAAGAAG
CACGAGCGGCACCCCATCTTCGGCAACATCGTGGACGAGGTGGCCTACCACGAGAAGTACCCCACCATCT
ACCACCTGAGAAAGAAACTGGTGGACAGCACCGACAAGGCCGACCTGCGGCTGATCTATCTGGCCCTGGC
CCACATGATCAAGTTCCGGGGCCACTTCCTGATCGAGGGCGACCTGAACCCCGACAACAGCGACGTGGAC
AAGCTGTTCATCCAGCTGGTGCAGACCTACAACCAGCTGTTCGAGGAAAACCCCATCAACGCCAGCGGCG
TGGACGCCAAGGCCATCCTGTCTGCCAGACTGAGCAAGAGCAGACGGCTGGAAAATCTGATCGCCCAGCT
GCCCGGCGAGAAGAAGAATGGCCTGTTCGGAAACCTGATTGCCCTGAGCCTGGGCCTGACCCCCAACTTC
AAGAGCAACTTCGACCTGGCCGAGGATGCCAAACTGCAGCTGAGCAAGGACACCTACGACGACGACCTGG
ACAACCTGCTGGCCCAGATCGGCGACCAGTACGCCGACCTGTTTCTGGCCGCCAAGAACCTGTCCGACGC
CATCCTGCTGAGCGACATCCTGAGAGTGAACACCGAGATCACCAAGGCCCCCCTGAGCGCCTCTATGATC
AAGAGATACGACGAGCACCACCAGGACCTGACCCTGCTGAAAGCTCTCGTGCGGCAGCAGCTGCCTGAGA
AGTACAAAGAGATTTTCTTCGACCAGAGCAAGAACGGCTACGCCGGCTACATTGACGGCGGAGCCAGCCA
GGAAGAGTTCTACAAGTTCATCAAGCCCATCCTGGAAAAGATGGACGGCACCGAGGAACTGCTCGTGAAG
CTGAACAGAGAGGACCTGCTGCGGAAGCAGCGGACCTTCGACAACGGCAGCATCCCCCACCAGATCCACC
TGGGAGAGCTGCACGCCATTCTGCGGCGGCAGGAAGATTTTTACCCATTCCTGAAGGACAACCGGGAAAA
GATCGAGAAGATCCTGACCTTCCGCATCCCCTACTACGTGGGCCCTCTGGCCAGGGGAAACAGCAGATTC
GCCTGGATGACCAGAAAGAGCGAGGAAACCATCACCCCCTGGAACTTCGAGGAAGTGGTGGACAAGGGCG
CTTCCGCCCAGAGCTTCATCGAGCGGATGACCAACTTCGATAAGAACCTGCCCAACGAGAAGGTGCTGCC
CAAGCACAGCCTGCTGTACGAGTACTTCACCGTGTATAACGAGCTGACCAAAGTGAAATACGTGACCGAG
GGAATGAGAAAGCCCGCCTTCCTGAGCGGCGAGCAGAAAAAGGCCATCGTGGACCTGCTGTTCAAGACCA
ACCGGAAAGTGACCGTGAAGCAGCTGAAAGAGGACTACTTCAAGAAAATCGAGTGCTTCGACTCCGTGGA
AATCTCCGGCGTGGAAGATCGGTTCAACGCCTCCCTGGGCACATACCACGATCTGCTGAAAATTATCAAG
GACAAGGACTTCCTGGACAATGAGGAAAACGAGGACATTCTGGAAGATATCGTGCTGACCCTGACACTGT
TTGAGGACAGAGAGATGATCGAGGAACGGCTGAAAACCTATGCCCACCTGTTCGACGACAAAGTGATGAA
GCAGCTGAAGCGGCGGAGATACACCGGCTGGGGCAGGCTGAGCCGGAAGCTGATCAACGGCATCCGGGAC
AAGCAGTCCGGCAAGACAATCCTGGATTTCCTGAAGTCCGACGGCTTCGCCAACAGAAACTTCATGCAGC
TGATCCACGACGACAGCCTGACCTTTAAAGAGGACATCCAGAAAGCCCAGGTGTCCGGCCAGGGCGATAG
CCTGCACGAGCACATTGCCAATCTGGCCGGCAGCCCCGCCATTAAGAAGGGCATCCTGCAGACAGTGAAG
GTGGTGGACGAGCTCGTGAAAGTGATGGGCCGGCACAAGCCCGAGAACATCGTGATCGAAATGGCCAGAG
AGAACCAGACCACCCAGAAGGGACAGAAGAACAGCCGCGAGAGAATGAAGCGGATCGAAGAGGGCATCAA
AGAGCTGGGCAGCCAGATCCTGAAAGAACACCCCGTGGAAAACACCCAGCTGCAGAACGAGAAGCTGTAC
CTGTACTACCTGCAGAATGGGCGGGATATGTACGTGGACCAGGAACTGGACATCAACCGGCTGTCCGACT
ACGATGTGGACCATATCGTGCCTCAGAGCTTTCTGAAGGACGACTCCATCGACAACAAGGTGCTGACCAG
AAGCGACAAGAACCGGGGCAAGAGCGACAACGTGCCCTCCGAAGAGGTCGTGAAGAAGATGAAGAACTAC
TGGCGGCAGCTGCTGAACGCCAAGCTGATTACCCAGAGAAAGTTCGACAATCTGACCAAGGCCGAGAGAG
GCGGCCTGAGCGAACTGGATAAGGCCGGCTTCATCAAGAGACAGCTGGTGGAAACCCGGCAGATCACAAA
GCACGTGGCACAGATCCTGGACTCCCGGATGAACACTAAGTACGACGAGAATGACAAGCTGATCCGGGAA
GTGAAAGTGATCACCCTGAAGTCCAAGCTGGTGTCCGATTTCCGGAAGGATTTCCAGTTTTACAAAGTGC
GCGAGATCAACAACTACCACCACGCCCACGACGCCTACCTGAACGCCGTCGTGGGAACCGCCCTGATCAA
AAAGTACCCTAAGCTGGAAAGCGAGTTCGTGTACGGCGACTACAAGGTGTACGACGTGCGGAAGATGATC
GCCAAGAGCGAGCAGGAAATCGGCAAGGCTACCGCCAAGTACTTCTTCTACAGCAACATCATGAACTTTT
TCAAGACCGAGATTACCCTGGCCAACGGCGAGATCCGGAAGCGGCCTCTGATCGAGACAAACGGCGAAAC
CGGGGAGATCGTGTGGGATAAGGGCCGGGATTTTGCCACCGTGCGGAAAGTGCTGAGCATGCCCCAAGTG
AATATCGTGAAAAAGACCGAGGTGCAGACAGGCGGCTTCAGCAAAGAGTCTATCCTGCCCAAGAGGAACA
GCGATAAGCTGATCGCCAGAAAGAAGGACTGGGACCCTAAGAAGTACGGCGGCTTCAGACAGCCCACCGT
GGCCTATTCTGTGCTGGTGGTGGCCAAAGTGGAAAAGGGCAAGTCCAAGAAACTGAAGAGTGTGAAAGAG
CTGCTGGGGATCACCATCATGGAAAGAAGCAGCTTCGAGAAGAATCCCATCGACTTTCTGGAAGCCAAGG
GCTACAAAGAAGTGAAAAAGGACCTGATCATCAAGCTGCCTAAGTACTCCCTGTTCGAGCTGGAAAACGG
CCGGAAGAGAATGCTGGCCTCTGCCATGTACCTGCAGAAGGGAAACGAACTGGCCCTGCCCTCCAAATAT
GTGAACTTCCTGTACCTGGCCAGCCACTATGAGAAGCTGAAGGGCTCCCCCGAGGATAATGAGCAGAAAC
AGCTGTTTGTGGAACAGCACAAGCACTACCTGGACGAGATCATCGAGCAGATCAGCGAGTTCTCCAAGAG
AGTGATCCTGGCCGACGCTAATCTGGACAAAGTGCTGTCCGCCTACAACAAGCACCGGGATAAGCCCATC
AGAGAGCAGGCCGAGAATATCATCCACCTGTTTACCCTGACCAATCTGGGAGCCCCTGCCGCCTTCAAGT
ACTTTGACACCACCATCGACCGGAAGCAGTACGGCAGCACCAAAGAGGTGCTGGACGCCACCCTGATCCA
CCAGAGCATCACCGGCCTGTACGAGACACGGATCGACCTGTCTCAGCTGGGAGGCGACGGATCCGGCGGA
GGCGGAAGCGGGAAAAGAACCGCCGACGGCAGCGAATTCGAGCCCAAGAAGAAGAGGAAAGTCTCGAGCG
GAGGCGACTACAAAGACCATGACGGTGATTATAAAGATCATGACATCGATTACAAGGATGACGATGACAA
GGGAGGCGGTGGAAGCGGCGCAACAAACTTCTCTCTGCTGAAACAAGCCGGAGATGTCGAAGAGAATCCT
GGACCGATGGTGAGCAAGGGCGAGGAGCTGTTCACCGGGGTGGTGCCCATCCTGGTCGAGCTGGACGGCG
ACGTAAACGGCCACAAGTTCAGCGTGTCCGGCGAGGGCGAGGGCGATGCCACCTACGGCAAGCTGACCCT
GAAGTTCATCTGCACCACCGGCAAGCTGCCCGTGCCCTGGCCCACCCTCGTGACCACCCTGACCTACGGC
GTGCAGTGCTTCAGCCGCTACCCCGACCACATGAAGCAGCACGACTTCTTCAAGTCCGCCATGCCCGAAG
GCTACGTCCAGGAGCGCACCATCTTCTTCAAGGACGACGGCAACTACAAGACCCGCGCCGAGGTGAAGTT
CGAGGGCGACACCCTGGTGAACCGCATCGAGCTGAAGGGCATCGACTTCAAGGAGGACGGCAACATCCTG
GGGCACAAGCTGGAGTACAACTACAACAGCCACAACGTCTATATCATGGCCGACAAGCAGAAGAACGGCA
TCAAGGTGAACTTCAAGATCCGCCACAACATCGAGGACGGCAGCGTGCAGCTCGCCGACCACTACCAGCA
GAACACCCCCATCGGCGACGGCCCCGTGCTGCTGCCCGACAACCACTACCTGAGCACCCAGTCCGCCCTG
AGCAAAGACCCCAACGAGAAGCGCGATCACATGGTCCTGCTGGAGTTCGTGACCGCCGCCGGGATCACTC
TCGGCATGGACGAGCTGTACAAGTGACCGGTCATCATCACCATCACCATTGAGTTTAAACCCGCTGATCA
GCCTCGACTGTGCCTTCTAGTTGCCAGCCATCTGTTGTTTGCCCCTCCCCCGTGCCTTCCTTGACCCTGG
AAGGTGCCACTCCCACTGTCCTTTCCTAATAAAATGAGGAAATTGCATCGCATTGTCTGAGTAGGTGTCA
TTCTATTCTGGGGGGTGGGGTGGGGCAGGACAGCAAGGGGGAGGATTGGGAAGACAATAGCAGGCATGCT
GGGGATGCGGTGGGCTCTATGGCTTCTGAGGCGGAAAGAACCAGCTGGGGCTCGATACCGTCGACCTCTA
GCTAGAGCTTGGCGTAATCATGGTCATAGCTGTTTCCTGTGTGAAATTGTTATCCGCTCACAATTCCACA
CAACATACGAGCCGGAAGCATAAAGTGTAAAGCCTAGGGTGCCTAATGAGTGAGCTAACTCACATTAATT
GCGTTGCGCTCACTGCCCGCTTTCCAGTCGGGAAACCTGTCGTGCCAGCTG
Features (pLannotate 1.2.2; 18 found; start..end, strand, type, name):
    234..822     -  rep_origin     ori: high-copy-number ColE1/pMB1/pBR322/pUC origin of replication
    993..1853    -  CDS            AmpR: β-lactamase; bla; confers resistance to ampicillin, carbenicillin, and related antibiotics
   1854..1958    -  promoter       AmpR promoter: bla
   2029..2073    -  misc_feature   bom (fragment): basis of mobility region from pBR322
   2228..2607    +  enhancer       CMV enhancer: human cytomegalovirus immediate early enhancer
   2608..2811    +  promoter       CMV promoter: human cytomegalovirus (CMV) immediate early promoter
   2853..2871    +  promoter       T7 promoter: promoter for bacteriophage T7 RNA polymerase
   2885..4603    +  CDS            Cas9(N): N-terminal portion of Streptococcus pyogenes Cas9 (Zetsche et al., 2015)
   4490..6988    +  CDS            Cas9(C) (fragment): C-terminal portion of Streptococcus pyogenes Cas9 (Zetsche et al., 2015)
   7076..7141    +  CDS            3xFLAG: three tandem FLAG® epitope tags, followed by an enterokinase cleavage site
   7217..7933    +  CDS            EGFP: EGFP is a basic (constitutively fluorescent) green fluorescent protein published in 1996, derived from Aequorea victoria. It is reported to be a rapidly-maturing weak dimer with moderate acid sensitivity.
   7988..8212    +  polyA_signal   bGH poly(A) signal: bovine growth hormone polyadenylation signal
   8216..8237    +  promoter       SV40 promoter (fragment): SV40 enhancer and early promoter
   8242..8258    +  misc_feature   MCS (fragment): pBluescript multiple cloning site
   8307..8323    -  protein_bind   lac operator: The lac repressor binds to the lac operator to inhibit transcription in E. coli. This inhibition can be relieved by adding lactose or isopropyl-β-D-thiogalactopyranoside (IPTG). lac repressor encoded by lacI
   8331..8361    -  promoter       lac promoter: promoter for the E. coli lac operon
   8376..8397    -  protein_bind   CAP binding site: CAP binding activates transcription in the presence of cAMP. E. coli catabolite activator protein
   8410..51      -  CDS            lacI (fragment) (across the origin): lac repressor; lacI; The lac repressor binds to the lac operator to inhibit transcription in E. coli. This inhibition can be relieved by adding lactose or isopropyl-β-D-thiogalactopyranoside (IPTG).
