[The description below was written by a language model from this plasmid's Addgene catalogue record and pLannotate feature annotations shown in this document.]
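Description:
pCMV-T7-SpCas9(RQMYQG)-P2A-EGFP (RAS3009) is an 8,451 nt mammalian expression and CRISPR plasmid derived from the parental pCMV-T7-SpCas9-P2A-EGFP backbone. It is propagated in E. coli as a high-copy plasmid through a ColE1/pUC-type origin and selected with ampicillin via the β-lactamase gene and its native promoter. Short remnants of cloning-vector sequence (lac promoter/operator, CAP site, lacI, MCS, bom and SV40 promoter fragments) are also annotated but play no evident role in the payload.

The expression cassette places a human codon-optimized Streptococcus pyogenes Cas9 nuclease downstream of the CMV immediate-early enhancer and promoter, with a T7 promoter positioned between CMV and the coding sequence. This allows both expression in human cells and in vitro transcription by T7 RNA polymerase. The annotation software splits Cas9 into overlapping N- and C-terminal segments, but these correspond to one continuous open reading frame. The enzyme carries six substitutions (D1135R, S1136Q, G1218M, E1219Y, R1335Q, T1337G), giving the RQMYQG name. They lie in the C-terminal portion of the protein at positions targeted for PAM engineering. At its C terminus Cas9 is fused to a bipartite nuclear localization signal and a 3xFLAG epitope, followed by a P2A self-cleaving peptide and EGFP, so that the fluorescent reporter is produced as a separate protein from the same transcript and marks transfected cells. A bGH polyadenylation signal terminates the unit. No guide RNA cassette is annotated, so a guide would have to be supplied separately. The construct belongs to a collection of engineered SpCas9 PAM variants and is suited to testing the editing activity and PAM preference of this variant in human cells.
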