Addgene plasmid #223083: pCMV-T7-SpCas9(RQMYQG)-P2A-EGFP (RAS3009)
Purpose: pCMV and pT7 Human expression plasmid for SpCas9 enzyme with RQMYQG amino acids at positions 1135,1136,1218,1219,1335,T1337 with C-term BPNLS-P2A-EGFP
Depositing lab: Benjamin Kleinstiver. Depositing organization: Massachusetts General Hospital. Publication: Custom CRISPR-Cas9 PAM variants via scalable engineering and machine learning. Silverstein RA, Kim N, Kroell AS, Walton RT, Delano J, Butcher RM, Pacesa M, Smith BK, Christie KA, Ha LL, Meis RJ, Clark AB, Spinner AD, Lazzarotto CR, Li Y, Matsubara A, Urbina EO, Dahl GA, Correia BE, Marks DS, Tsai SQ, Pinello L, De Ravin SS, Liu Q, Kleinstiver BP. Nature. 2025 Apr 22. doi: 10.1038/s41586-025-09021-y. PubMed 40262634.
Backbone
  Vector backbone: pCMV-T7-SpCas9-P2A-EGFP (RTW3027)
  Backbone manufacturer: Benjamin Kleinstiver, Addgene plasmid #139987
  Vector type: Mammalian Expression, CRISPR
Growth in bacteria
  Bacterial resistance: Ampicillin, 100 μg/mL
  Growth temperature: 37°C
  Growth strain: DH5alpha
  Copy number: High Copy
Gene/Insert
  Gene/Insert name: human codon optimized nuclease SpCas9(RQMYQG)-P2A-EGFP (alt names: RAS3009; SpCas9(RQMYQG))
  Species: Synthetic
  Mutation: SpCas9(RQMYQG)=D1135R, S1136Q, G1218M, E1219Y, R1335Q, T1337G
  Promoter: CMV and T7
  Tag / fusion protein: BPNLS-3xFLAG-P2A-EGFP (C terminal on insert)
  Cloning method: Gibson Cloning
  Sequencing primers: 5′ oBK6928-CCAAGTCTCCACCCCATTGACG; 3′ oBK219-GGGAGTGGCACCTTCCAGGGTC
Terms and licenses: Academic/Nonprofit Terms; Industry Terms: Not Available to Industry
How to cite: pCMV-T7-SpCas9(RQMYQG)-P2A-EGFP (RAS3009) was a gift from Benjamin Kleinstiver (Addgene plasmid # 223083 ; http://n2t.net/addgene:223083 ; RRID:Addgene_223083)
